>Addgene plasmid #138810 | pPD718 DsRed-Express2-ZF172 | addgene full sequence | sequence record 320933 | Addgene NGS Result
GACGGATCGGGAGATCTCCCGATCCCCTATGGTGCACTCTCAGTACAATCTGCTCTGATGCCGCATAGTT
AAGCCAGTATCTGCTCCCTGCTTGTGTGTTGGAGGTCGCTGAGTAGTGCGCGAGCAAAATTTAAGCTACA
ACAAGGCAAGGCTTGACCGACAATTGCATGAAGAATCTGCTTAGGGTTAGGCGTTTTGCGCTGCTTCGCG
ATGTACGGGCCAGATATACGCGTTGACATTGATTATTGACTAGTTATTAATAGTAATCAATTACGGGGTC
ATTAGTTCATAGCCCATATATGGAGTTCCGCGTTACATAACTTACGGTAAATGGCCCGCCTGGCTGACCG
CCCAACGACCCCCGCCCATTGACGTCAATAATGACGTATGTTCCCATAGTAACGCCAATAGGGACTTTCC
ATTGACGTCAATGGGTGGAGTATTTACGGTAAACTGCCCACTTGGCAGTACATCAAGTGTATCATATGCC
AAGTACGCCCCCTATTGACGTCAATGACGGTAAATGGCCCGCCTGGCATTATGCCCAGTACATGACCTTA
TGGGACTTTCCTACTTGGCAGTACATCTACGTATTAGTCATCGCTATTACCATGGTGATGCGGTTTTGGC
AGTACATCAATGGGCGTGGATAGCGGTTTGACTCACGGGGATTTCCAAGTCTCCACCCCATTGACGTCAA
TGGGAGTTTGTTTTGGCACCAAAATCAACGGGACTTTCCAAAATGTCGTAACAACTCCGCCCCATTGACG
CAAATGGGCGGTAGGCGTGTACGGTGGGAGGTCTATATAAGCAGAGCTCTCTGGCTAACTAGAGAACCCA
CTGCTTACTGGCTTATCGAAATTAATACGACTCACTATAGGGAGTCCCAAGCTGGCTAGCGCCACCATGG
ATTATAAGGATCACGATGGCGACTACAAGGACCACGATATTGACTACAAAGACGATGACGATAAAATGGC
TCCTAAGAAAAAGCGCAAAGTCGGTATCCATGGCGTTCCCGGATCAGGCTCCGGAAGTGGCTCCATGGAT
AGCACTGAGAACGTCATCAAGCCCTTCATGCGCTTCAAGGTGCACATGGAGGGCTCCGTGAACGGCCACG
AGTTCGAGATCGAGGGCGAGGGCGAGGGCAAGCCCTACGAGGGCACCCAGACCGCCAAGCTCCAGGTGAC
CAAGGGCGGCCCCCTGCCCTTCGCCTGGGACATCCTGTCCCCCCAGTTCCAGTACGGCTCCAAGGTGTAC
GTGAAGCACCCCGCCGACATCCCCGACTACAAGAAGCTGTCCTTCCCCGAGGGCTTCAAGTGGGAGCGCG
TGATGAACTTCGAGGACGGCGGCGTGGTGACCGTGACCCAGGACTCCTCCCTCCAGGACGGCACCTTCAT
CTACCACGTGAAGTTCATCGGCGTGAACTTCCCCTCCGACGGCCCCGTAATGCAGAAGAAAACTCTGGGC
TGGGAGCCCTCCACCGAGCGCCTGTACCCCCGCGACGGCGTGCTGAAGGGCGAGATCCACAAGGCGCTGA
AGCTGAAGGGCGGCGGCCACTACCTGGTGGAGTTCAAGTCAATCTACATGGCCAAGAAGCCCGTGAAGCT
GCCCGGCTACTACTACGTGGACTCCAAGCTGGACATCACCTCCCACAACGAGGACTACACCGTGGTGGAG
CAGTACGAGCGCGCCGAGGCCCGCCACCACCTGTTCCAGTCTGGTTCTGGTTCTGGTTCAGGATCCGGTA
CCGGTGGAGCTAGACCCGGGGAGCGCCCCTTCCAGTGTCGCATTTGCATGCGGAACTTTTCGATGAAAAA
TACTTTGACTAGACATACCCGTACTCATACCGGTGAAAAACCGTTTCAGTGTCGGATCTGTATGCGAAAT
TTCTCCAGACAAGAACATTTGGTTAGACATCTACGTACGCACACCGGCGAGAAGCCATTCCAATGCCGAA
TATGCATGCGCAACTTCAGTCAAAAACCACATTTGTCAAGACACCTAAAAACCCACCTGAGAGGATCTTA
AGCGGCCGCTCGAGTCTAGAGGGCCCGTTTAAACCCGCTGATCAGCCTCGACTGTGCCTTCTAGTTGCCA
GCCATCTGTTGTTTGCCCCTCCCCCGTGCCTTCCTTGACCCTGGAAGGTGCCACTCCCACTGTCCTTTCC
TAATAAAATGAGGAAATTGCATCGCATTGTCTGAGTAGGTGTCATTCTATTCTGGGGGGTGGGGTGGGGC
AGGACAGCAAGGGGGAGGATTGGGAAGTCAATAGCAGGCATGCTGGGGATGCGGTGGGCTCTATGGCTTC
TGAGGCGGAAAGAACCAGCTGGGGCTCTAGGGGGTATCCCC
[124 nt withheld, positions 2352-2475]
C
[91 nt withheld, positions 2477-2567]
A
[49 nt withheld, positions 2569-2617]
CCTTTGACGTTGGAGTCCACGTTCTTT
[37 nt withheld, positions 2645-2681]
ACCCTATCTCGGTCTATTCTTTTGATTTATAAGGGATTTTGCCGATTTCGGCCTATTGGTTAAAAAATGA
GCTGATTTAACAAAAATTTAACGCGAATTAATTCTGTGGAATGTGTGTCAGTTAGGCTCAATTAGTCAGC
AACCATAGTCCCGCCCCTAACTCCGCCCATCCCGCCCCTAACTCCGCCCAGTTCCGCCCATTCTCCGCCC
CATGGCTGACTAATTTTTTTTATTTATGCAGAGGCCGAGGCCGCCTCTGCCTCTGAGCTATTCCAGAAGT
AGTGAGGAGGCTTTTTTGGAGGCCTAGGCTTTTGCAAAAAGCTCCCGGGAGCTTGTATATCCATTTTCGG
AGGTTGGGCTTCGGAATCGTTTTCCGGGACGCCGGCTGGATGATCCTCCAGCGCGGGGATCTCATGCTGG
AGTTCTTCGCCCACCCCAACTTGTTTATTGCAGCTTATAATGGTTACAAATAAAGCAATAGCATCACAAA
TTTCACAAATAAAGCATTTTTTTCACTGCATTCTAGTTGTGGTTTGTCCAAACTCATCAATGTATCTTAT
CATGTCTGTATACCGTCGACCTCTAGCTAGAGCTTGGCGTAATCATGGTCATAGCTGTTTCCTGTGTGAA
ATTGTTATCCGCTCACAATTCCACACAACATACGAGCCGGAAGCATAAAGTGTAAAGCCTGGGGTGCCTA
ATGAGTGAGCTAACTCACATTAATTGCGTTGCGCTCACTGCCCGCTTTCCAGTCGGGAAACCTGTCGTGC
CAGCTGCATTAATGAATCGGCCAACGCGCGGGGAGAGGCGGTTTGCGTATTGGGCGCTCTTCCGCTTCCT
CGCTCACTGACTCGCTGCGCTCGGTCGTTCGGCTGCGGCGAGCGGTATCAGCTCACTCAAAGGCGGTAAT
ACGGTTATCCACAGAATCAGGGGATAACGCAGGAAAGAACATGTGAGCAAAAGGCCAGCAAAAGGCCAGG
AACCGTAAAAAGGCCGCGTTGCTGGCGTTTTTCCATAGGCTCCGCCCCCCTGACGAGCATCACAAAAATC
GACGCTCAAGTCAGAGGTGGCGAAACCCGACAGGACTATAAAGATACCAGGCGTTTCCCCCTGGAAGCTC
CCTCGTGCGCTCTCCTGTTCCGACCCTGCCGCTTACCGGATACCTGTCCGCCTTTCTCCCTTCGGGAAGC
GTGGCGCTTTCTCATAGCTCACGCTGTAGGTATCTCAGTTCGGTGTAGGTCGTTCGCTCCAAGCTGGGCT
GTGTGCACGAACCCCCCGTTCAGCCCGACCGCTGCGCCTTATCCGGTAACTATCGTCTTGAGTCCAACCC
GGTAAGACACGACTTATCGCCACTGGCAGCAGCCACTGGTAACAGGATTAGCAGAGCGAGGTATGTAGGC
GGTGCTACAGAGTTCTTGAAGTGGTGGCCTAACTACGGCTACACTAGAAGAACAGTATTTGGTATCTGCG
CTCTGCTGAAGCCAGTTACCTTCGGAAAAAGAGTTGGTAGCTCTTGATCCGGCAAACAAACCACCGCTGG
TAGCGGTGGTTTTTTTGTTTGCAAGCAGCAGATTACGCGCAGAAAAAAAGGATCTCAAGAAGATCCTTTG
ATCTTTTCTACGGGGTCTGACGCTCAGTGGAACGAAAACTCACGTTAAGGGATTTTGGTCATGAGATTAT
CAAAAAGGATCTTCACCTAGATCCTTTTAAATTAAAAATGAAGTTTTAAATCAATCTAAAGTATATATGA
GTAAACTTGGTCTGACAGTTACCAATGCTTAATCAGTGAGGCACCTATCTCAGCGATCTGTCTATTTCGT
TCATCCATAGTTGCCTGACTCCCCGTCGTGTAGATAACTACGATACGGGAGGGCTTACCATCTGGCCCCA
GTGCTGCAATGATACCGCGAGATCCACGCTCACCGGCTCCAGATTTATCAGCAATAAACCAGCCAGCCGG
AAGGGCCGAGCGCAGAAGTGGTCCTGCAACTTTATCCGCCTCCATCCAGTCTATTAATTGTTGCCGGGAA
GCTAGAGTAAGTAGTTCGCCAGTTAATAGTTTGCGCAACGTTGTTGCCATTGCTACAGGCATCGTGGTGT
CACGCTCGTCGTTTGGTATGGCTTCATTCAGCTCCGGTTCCCAACGATCAAGGCGAGTTACATGATCCCC
CATGTTGTGCAAAAAAGCGGTTAGCTCCTTCGGTCCTCCGATCGTTGTCAGAAGTAAGTTGGCCGCAGTG
TTATCACTCATGGTTATGGCAGCACTGCATAATTCTCTTACTGTCATGCCATCCGTAAGATGCTTTTCTG
TGACTGGTGAGTACTCAACCAAGTCATTCTGAGAATAGTGTATGCGGCGACCGAGTTGCTCTTGCCCGGC
GTCAATACGGGATAATACCGCGCCACATAGCAGAACTTTAAAAGTGCTCATCATTGGAAAACGTTCTTCG
GGGCGAAAACTCTCAAGGATCTTACCGCTGTTGAGATCCAGTTCGATGTAACCCACTCGTGCACCCAACT
GATCTTCAGCATCTTTTACTTTCACCAGCGTTTCTGGGTGAGCAAAAACAGGAAGGCAAAATGCCGCAAA
AAAGGGAATAAGGGCGACACGGAAATGTTGAATACTCATACTCTTCCTTTTTCAATATTATTGAAGCATT
TATCAGGGTTATTGTCTCATGAGCGGATACATATTTGAATGTATTTAGAAAAATAAACAAATAGGGGTTC
CGCGCACATTTCCCCGAAAAGTGCCACCTGACGTC
Features (pLannotate 1.2.2; 21 found; start..end, strand, type, name):
     28..80      -  misc_feature   bom (fragment): basis of mobility region from pBR322
    235..614     +  enhancer       CMV enhancer: human cytomegalovirus immediate early enhancer
    615..818     +  promoter       CMV promoter: human cytomegalovirus (CMV) immediate early promoter
    814..847     +  LTR            5' LTR (truncated) (fragment): truncated 5' long terminal repeat (LTR) from HIV-1
    863..881     +  promoter       T7 promoter: promoter for bacteriophage T7 RNA polymerase
    952..975     +  CDS            3xFLAG (fragment): three tandem FLAG® epitope tags
   1045..1719    +  CDS            DsRed-Express2: DsRed-Express2 is a basic (constitutively fluorescent) orange fluorescent protein published in 2008, derived from Discosoma sp.. It is reported to be a rapidly-maturing protein.
   2082..2193    +  polyA_signal   bGH poly(A) signal: bovine growth hormone polyadenylation signal
   2310..2331    +  promoter       SV40 promoter (fragment): SV40 enhancer and early promoter
   2352..2780    +  rep_origin     f1 ori (sequence partly withheld): f1 bacteriophage origin of replication; arrow indicates direction of (+) strand synthesis
   2785..2807    +  promoter       SV40 promoter (fragment): SV40 enhancer and early promoter
   2808..2999    +  promoter       SV40 promoter: SV40 early promoter
   3026..3124    +  CDS            ble (fragment): BLE_KLEPN - Experimental evidence at protein level: Swiss-Prot protein existence level 1. Binding protein with a strong affinity to the bleomycin family of antibiotics. Binds to CL990; an antimitotic-antibiotic compound. From Klebsiella pneumoniae.
   3119..3240    +  polyA_signal   SV40 poly(A) signal: SV40 polyadenylation signal
   3313..3329    -  protein_bind   lac operator: The lac repressor binds to the lac operator to inhibit transcription in E. coli. This inhibition can be relieved by adding lactose or isopropyl-β-D-thiogalactopyranoside (IPTG). lac repressor encoded by lacI
   3337..3367    -  promoter       lac promoter: promoter for the E. coli lac operon
   3382..3403    -  protein_bind   CAP binding site: CAP binding activates transcription in the presence of cAMP. E. coli catabolite activator protein
   3416..3508    -  CDS            lacI (fragment): lac repressor; lacI; The lac repressor binds to the lac operator to inhibit transcription in E. coli. This inhibition can be relieved by adding lactose or isopropyl-β-D-thiogalactopyranoside (IPTG).
   3691..4279    -  rep_origin     ori: high-copy-number ColE1/pMB1/pBR322/pUC origin of replication
   4450..5310    -  CDS            AmpR: β-lactamase; bla; confers resistance to ampicillin, carbenicillin, and related antibiotics
   5311..5415    -  promoter       AmpR promoter: bla
