[The description below was written by a language model from this plasmid's Addgene catalogue record and pLannotate feature annotations shown in this document.]
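Description:
pPD718 DsRed-Express2-ZF172 is a 5.4 kb mammalian expression plasmid built on pPD005, a pcDNA-derived backbone adapted for Golden Gate assembly and used in synthetic biology work. It is propagated in E. coli through a high-copy ColE1/pUC-type origin and selected with ampicillin via the β-lactamase gene and its native promoter. An f1 origin is also present, along with lac promoter/operator remnants carried over from the backbone. The feature table shows an SV40 early promoter followed only by a short fragment of a bleomycin-family resistance gene and the SV40 polyadenylation signal, so a complete mammalian selection marker does not appear to be annotated. This suggests the plasmid is mainly suited to transient transfection, although the record does not say so.

The payload is a synthetic fusion protein placed between retained NheI and NotI sites. The human CMV immediate-early enhancer and promoter drive it constitutively, and the bovine growth hormone polyadenylation signal terminates the transcript. A T7 promoter sits upstream of the coding region. The open reading frame begins with an N-terminal 3xFLAG epitope for antibody detection, followed by DsRed-Express2, a rapidly maturing fluorescent protein derived from Discosoma. The ZF172 portion is named in the catalogue entry but not annotated. It presumably occupies the unannotated stretch between the fluorescent protein and the poly(A) signal, and its name suggests a zinc-finger DNA-binding domain, though the record does not define it. The stated purpose is constitutive expression of this fluorescent, epitope-tagged ZF172 fusion in mammalian cells. The record gives no further detail on the intended application.
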