Addgene plasmid #138810: pPD718 DsRed-Express2-ZF172
Purpose: Constitutive expression of DsRed-Express2-ZF172 under the CMV promoter.
Depositing lab: Joshua Leonard. Depositing organization: Northwestern University.
Backbone
  Vector backbone: pPD005 pcDNA Golden Gate
  Vector type: Mammalian Expression, Synthetic Biology
Growth in bacteria
  Bacterial resistance: Ampicillin, 100 μg/mL
  Growth temperature: 37°C
  Growth strain: DH5alpha
  Copy number: High Copy
Gene/Insert
  Gene/Insert name: DsRed-Express2-ZF172
  Species: Synthetic
  Promoter: CMV
  Tag / fusion protein: 3xFlag (N terminal on insert)
  Cloning method: Restriction Enzyme; 5′ cloning site NheI (not destroyed); 3′ cloning site NotI (not destroyed)
  Sequencing primers: 5′ CGCAAATGGGCGGTAGGCGTG; 3′ TAGAAGGCACAGTCGAGG
Terms and licenses: Academic/Nonprofit Terms; Industry Terms: Not Available to Industry
Depositor comments: Leonard Lab plasmid reference number: L1346
How to cite: pPD718 DsRed-Express2-ZF172 was a gift from Joshua Leonard (Addgene plasmid # 138810 ; http://n2t.net/addgene:138810 ; RRID:Addgene_138810)
