>Addgene plasmid #138810 | pPD718 DsRed-Express2-ZF172 | depositor partial sequence | sequence record 268287 | dsRedExpress2-ZF172 gene
ATGGATTATAAGGATCACGATGGCGACTACAAGGACCACGATATTGACTACAAAGACGATGACGATAAAA
TGGCTCCTAAGAAAAAGCGCAAAGTCGGTATCCATGGCGTTCCCGGATCAGGCTCCGGAAGTGGCTCCAT
GGATAGCACTGAGAACGTCATCAAGCCCTTCATGCGCTTCAAGGTGCACATGGAGGGCTCCGTGAACGGC
CACGAGTTCGAGATCGAGGGCGAGGGCGAGGGCAAGCCCTACGAGGGCACCCAGACCGCCAAGCTCCAGG
TGACCAAGGGCGGCCCCCTGCCCTTCGCCTGGGACATCCTGTCCCCCCAGTTCCAGTACGGCTCCAAGGT
GTACGTGAAGCACCCCGCCGACATCCCCGACTACAAGAAGCTGTCCTTCCCCGAGGGCTTCAAGTGGGAG
CGCGTGATGAACTTCGAGGACGGCGGCGTGGTGACCGTGACCCAGGACTCCTCCCTCCAGGACGGCACCT
TCATCTACCACGTGAAGTTCATCGGCGTGAACTTCCCCTCCGACGGCCCCGTAATGCAGAAGAAAACTCT
GGGCTGGGAGCCCTCCACCGAGCGCCTGTACCCCCGCGACGGCGTGCTGAAGGGCGAGATCCACAAGGCG
CTGAAGCTGAAGGGCGGCGGCCACTACCTGGTGGAGTTCAAGTCAATCTACATGGCCAAGAAGCCCGTGA
AGCTGCCCGGCTACTACTACGTGGACTCCAAGCTGGACATCACCTCCCACAACGAGGACTACACCGTGGT
GGAGCAGTACGAGCGCGCCGAGGCCCGCCACCACCTGTTCCAGTCTGGTTCTGGTTCTGGTTCAGGATCC
GGTACCGGTGGAGCTAGACCCGGGGAGCGCCCCTTCCAGTGTCGCATTTGCATGCGGAACTTTTCGATGA
AAAATACTTTGACTAGACATACCCGTACTCATACCGGTGAAAAACCGTTTCAGTGTCGGATCTGTATGCG
AAATTTCTCCAGACAAGAACATTTGGTTAGACATCTACGTACGCACACCGGCGAGAAGCCATTCCAATGC
CGAATATGCATGCGCAACTTCAGTCAAAAACCACATTTGTCAAGACACCTAAAAACCCACCTGAGAGGAT
CTTAA
